>Addgene plasmid #110488 | pUltra-Exon1Q23-Myc-B | addgene full sequence | sequence record 212609 | Addgene NGS Result
TGTAGTCTTATGCAATACTCTTGTAGTCTTGCAACATGGTAACGATGAGTTAGCAACATGCCTTACAAGG
AGAGAAAAAGCACCGTGCATGCCGATTGGTGGAAGTAAGGTGGTACGATCGTGCCTTATTAGGAAGGCAA
CAGACGGGTCTGACATGGATTGGACGAACCACTGAATTGCCGCATTGCAGAGATATTGTATTTAAGTGCC
TAGCTCGATACATAAACGGGTCTCTCTGGTTAGACCAGATCTGAGCCTGGGAGCTCTCTGGCTAACTAGG
GAACCCACTGCTTAAGCCTCAATAAAGCTTGCCTTGAGTGCTTCAAGTAGTGTGTGCCCGTCTGTTGTGT
GACTCTGGTAACTAGAGATCCCTCAGACCCTTTTAGTCAGTGTGGAAAATCTCTAGCAGTGGCGCCCGAA
CAGGGACTTGAAAGCGAAAGGGAAACCAGAGGAGCTCTCTCGACGCAGGACTCGGCTTGCTGAAGCGCGC
ACGGCAAGAGGCGAGGGGCGGCGACTGGTGAGTACGCCAAAAATTTTGACTAGCGGAGGCTAGAAGGAGA
GAGATGGGTGCGAGAGCGTCAGTATTAAGCGGGGGAGAATTAGATCGCGATGGGAAAAAATTCGGTTAAG
GCCAGGGGGAAAGAAAAAATATAAATTAAAACATATAGTATGGGCAAGCAGGGAGCTAGAACGATTCGCA
GTTAATCCTGGCCTGTTAGAAACATCAGAAGGCTGTAGACAAATACTGGGACAGCTACAACCATCCCTTC
AGACAGGATCAGAAGAACTTAGATCATTATATAATACAGTAGCAACCCTCTATTGTGTGCATCAAAGGAT
AGAGATAAAAGACACCAAGGAAGCTTTAGACAAGATAGAGGAAGAGCAAAACAAAAGTAAGACCACCGCA
CAGCAAGCGGCCGCTGATCTTCAGACCTGGAGGAGGAGATATGAGGGACAATTGGAGAAGTGAATTATAT
AAATATAAAGTAGTAAAAATTGAACCATTAGGAGTAGCACCCACCAAGGCAAAGAGAAGAGTGGTGCAGA
GAGAAAAAAGAGCAGTGGGAATAGGAGCTTTGTTCCTTGGGTTCTTGGGAGCAGCAGGAAGCACTATGGG
CGCAGCGTCAATGACGCTGACGGTACAGGCCAGACAATTATTGTCTGGTATAGTGCAGCAGCAGAACAAT
TTGCTGAGGGCTATTGAGGCGCAACAGCATCTGTTGCAACTCACAGTCTGGGGCATCAAGCAGCTCCAGG
CAAGAATCCTGGCTGTGGAAAGATACCTAAAGGATCAACAGCTCCTGGGGATTTGGGGTTGCTCTGGAAA
ACTCATTTGCACCACTGCTGTGCCTTGGAATGCTAGTTGGAGTAATAAATCTCTGGAACAGATTTGGAAT
CACACGACCTGGATGGAGTGGGACAGAGAAATTAACAATTACACAAGCTTAATACACTCCTTAATTGAAG
AATCGCAAAACCAGCAAGAAAAGAATGAACAAGAATTATTGGAATTAGATAAATGGGCAAGTTTGTGGAA
TTGGTTTAACATAACAAATTGGCTGTGGTATATAAAATTATTCATAATGATAGTAGGAGGCTTGGTAGGT
TTAAGAATAGTTTTTGCTGTACTTTCTATAGTGAATAGAGTTAGGCAGGGATATTCACCATTATCGTTTC
AGACCCACCTCCCAACCCCGAGGGGACCCGACAGGCCCGAAGGAATAGAAGAAGAAGGTGGAGAGAGAGA
CAGAGACAGATCCATTCGATTAGTGAACGGATCGGCACTGCGTGCGCCAATTCTGCAGACAAATGGCAGT
ATTCATCCACAATTTTAAAAGAAAAGGGGGGATTGGGGGGTACAGTGCAGGGGAAAGAATAGTAGACATA
ATAGCAACAGACATACAAACTAAAGAATTACAAAAACAAATTACAAAAATTCAAAATTTTCGGGTTTATT
ACAGGGACAGCAGAGATCCAGTTTGGTTAATTAACCCGTGTCGGCTCCAGATCTGGCCTCCGCGCCGGGT
TTTGGCGCCTCCCGCGGGCGCCCCCCTCCTCACGGCGAGCGCTGCCACGTCAGACGAAGGGCGCAGCGAG
CGTCCTGATCCTTCCGCCCGGACGCTCAGGACAGCGGCCCGCTGCTCATAAGACTCGGCCTTAGAACCCC
AGTATCAGCAGAAGGACATTTTAGGACGGGACTTGGGTGACTCTAGGGCACTGGTTTTCTTTCCAGAGAG
CGGAACAGGCGAGGAAAAGTAGTCCCTTCTCGGCGATTCTGCGGAGGGATCTCCGTGGGGCGGTGAACGC
CGATGATTATATAAGGACGCGCCGGGTGTGGCACAGCTAGTTCCGTCGCAGCCGGGATTTGGGTCGCGGT
TCTTGTTTGTGGATCGCTGTGATCGTCACTTGGTGAGTAGCGGGCTGCTGGGCTGGCCGGGGCTTTCGTG
GCCGCCGGGCCGCTCGGTGGGACGGAAGCGTGTGGAGAGACCGCCAAGGGCTGTAGTCTGGGTCCGCGAG
CAAGGTTGCCCTGAACTGGGGGTTGGGGGGAGCGCAGCAAAATGGCGGCTGTTCCCGAGTCTTGAATGGA
AGACGCTTGTGAGGCGGGCTGTGAGGTCGTTGAAACAAGGTGGGGGGCATGGTGGGCGGCAAGAACCCAA
GGTCTTGAGGCCTTCGCTAATGCGGGAAAGCTCTTATTCGGGTGAGATGGGCTGGGGCACCATCTGGGGA
CCCTGACGTGAAGTTTGTCACTGACTGGAGAACTCGGTTTGTCGTCTGTTGCGGGGGCGGCAGTTATGGC
GGTGCCGTTGGGCAGTGCACCCGTACCTTTGGGAGCGCGCGCCCTCGTCGTGTCGTGACGTCACCCGTTC
TGTTGGCTTATAATGCAGGGTGGGGCCACCTGCCGGTAGGTGTGCGGTAGGCTTTTCTCCGTCGCAGGAC
GCAGGGTTCGGGCCTAGGGTAGGCTCTCCTGAATCGACAGGCGCCGGACCTCTGGTGAGGGGAGGGATAA
GTGAGGCGTCAGTTTCTTTGGTCGGTTTTATGTACCTATCTTCTTAAGTAGCTGAAGCTCCGGTTTTGAA
CTATGCGCTCGGGGTTGGCGAGTGTGTTTTGTGAAGTTTTTTAGGCACCTTTTGAAATGTAATCATTTGG
GTCAATATGTAATTTTCAGTGTTAGACTAGTAAATTGTCCGCTAAATTCTGGCCGTTTTTGGCTTTTTTG
TTAGACGAAGCTTGGGCTGCAGGTCCGATCCACCGGGATCCACTAGTCCAGTGTGGTGGAATTCTGCAGA
TAAACACCACCATGGCGACCCTGGAAAAGCTGATGAAGGCCTTCGAGTCCCTCAAGTCCTTCCAGCAGCA
GCAGCAGCAACAGCAGCAACAGCAGCAGCAACAACAGCAGCAGCAGCAACAACAACAGCAGCCGCCACCG
CCGCCGCCGCCGCCGCCGCCTCCTCAGCTTCCTCAGCCGCCGCCGCAGGCACAGCCGCTGCTGCCTCAGC
CGCAGCCGCCCCCGCCGCCGCCCCCGCCGCCACCCGGCCCGGCTGTGGCTGAGGAGCCGCTGCACCGACC
AGCGGCCGCTCGAGGTCACCCATTCGAACAAAAACTCATCTCAGAAGAGGATCTGAATATGCATACCGGT
CATCATCACCATCACCATTGAGTTTCTAGAGGATCCGGCTCCGGCGAGGGCAGGGGAAGTCTACTAACAT
GCGGGGACGTGGAGGAAAATCCCGGCCCAGCTAGCGTGTGATCAGAATTCATTTAATTATATCAGTAAAG
AGATTAATTTTAACGTAACTCTTTCTATGCCCGTGTAAAGTATGTGAATCGCAAGGCCTGTGCTGCATGC
GACAGCGTCCGGGGTGGTGGACAGGGCCCCCGGCCACGCTCCCTCTCCTGTAGCCACTGGCATAGCCCTC
CTGAGCACCCGCTGACATTTCCGTTGTACATGTTCCTGTTTATGCATTCACAAGGTGACTGGGATGTAGA
GAGGCGTTAGTGGGCAGGTGGCCACAGCAGGACTGAGGACAGGCCCCCATTATCCTAGGGGTGCGCTCAC
CTGCAGCCCCTCCTCCTCGGGCACAGACGACTGTCGTTCTCCACCCACCAGTCAGGGACAGCAGCCTCCC
TGTCACTCAGCTGAGAAGGCCAGCCCTCCCTGGCTGTGAGCAGCCTCCACTGTGTCCAGAGACATGGGCC
TCCCACTCCTGTTCCTTGCTAGCCCTGGGGTGGCGTCTGCCTAGGAGCTGGCTGGCAGGTGTTGGGACCT
GCTGCTCCATGGATGCATGCCCTAAGAGTGTCACTGAGCTGTGTTTTGTCTGAGCCTCTCTCGGTCAACA
GCAAAGCTTGGTGTCTTGGCACTGTTAGTGACAGAGCCCAGCATCCCTTCTGCCCCCGTTCCAGCTGACA
TCTTGCACGGTGACCCCTTTTAGTCAGGAGAGTGCAGATCTGTGCTCATCGGAGACTGCCCCACGGCCCT
GTCAGAGCCGCCACTCCTATCCCCAGGCCAGGTCCCTGGACCAGCCTCCTGTTTGCAGGCCCAGAGGAGC
CAAGTCATTAAAATGGAGGTGGATTCTGGATGGCCGGGCTGCTGCTGATGTAGGAGCTGGATTTGGGAGC
TCTGCTTGCTGACTGGCTGTGAGACGAGGCAGGGGCTCTGCTTCCTCAGCCCTAGAGGCGAGCCAGGCAA
GGTTGGCGACTGTCATGTGGCTTGGTTTGGTCATGCCCGTCGATGTTTTGGGTATTGAATGTGGTAAGTG
GAGGAAACGTTGGAACTCTGTGCAGGTGCTGCCTTGAGACCCCCAAGCTTCCACCTGTCCCTCTCCTATG
TGGCAGCTGGGGAGCAGCTGAGATGTGGACTTGTATGCTGCCCACATACGTGAGGGGGAGCTGAAAGGGA
GCCCCTCCTCTGAGCAGCCTCTGCCAGGCCTGTATGAGGCTTTTCCCACCAGCTCCCAACAGAGGCCTCC
CCCAGCCAGGACCACCTCGTCCTCGTGGCGGGGCAGCAGGAGCGGTAGAAAGGGGTCCGATGTTTGAGGA
GGCCCTTAAGGGAAGCTACTGAATTATAACACGTAAGAAAATCACCATTCTTCCGTATTGGTTGGGGGCT
CCTGTTTCTCATCCTAGCTTTTTCCTGGAAAGCCCGCTAGAAGGTTTGGGAACGAGGGGAAAGTTCTCAG
AACTGTTGGCTGCTCCCCACCCGCCTCCCGCCTCCCCCGCAGGTTATGTCAGCAGCTCTGAGACAGCAGT
ATCACAGGCCAGATGTTGTTCCTGGCTAGATGTTTACATTTGTAAGAAATAACACTGTGAATGTAAAACA
GAGCCATTCCCTTGGAATGCATATCGCTGGGCTCAACATAGAGTTTGTCTTCCTCTTGTTTACGACGTGA
TCTAAACCAGTCCTTAGCAAGGGGCTCAGAACACCCCGCTCTGGCAGTAGGTGTCCCCCACCCCCAAAGA
CCTGCCTGTGTGCTCCGGAGATGAATATGAGCTCATTAGTAAAAATGACTTCACCCACGCATATACATAA
AGTATCCATGCATGTGCATATAGACACATCTATAATTTTACACACACACCTCTCAAGACGGAGATGCATG
GCCTCTAAGAGTGCCCGTGTCGGTTCTTCCTGGAAGTTGACTTTCCTTAGACCCGCCAGGTCAAGTTAGC
CGCGTGACGGACATCCAGGCGTGGGACGTGGTCAGGGCAGGGCTCATTCATTACCCACTAGGATCCCACT
GGCGAAGATGGTCTCCATATCAGCTCTCTGCAGAAGGGAGGAAGACTTTATCATGTTCCTAAAAATCTGT
GGCAAGCACCCATCGTATTATCCAAATTTTGTTGCAAATGTGATTAATTTGGTTGTCAAGTTTTGGGGGT
GGGCTGTGGGGAGATTGCTTTTGTTTTCCTGCTGGTAATATCGGGAAAGATTTTAATGAAACCAGGGTAG
AATTGTTTGGCAATGCACTGAAGCGTGTTTCTTTCCCAAAATGTGCCTCCCTTCCGCTGCGGGCCCAGCT
GTGTCTATGTAGGTGATGTTTCCAGCTGCCAAGTGCTCTTTGTTACTGTCCACCCTCATTTCTGCCAGCG
CATGTGTCCTTTCAAGGGGAAAATGTGAAGCTGAACCCCCTCCAGACACCCAGAATGTAGCATCTGAGAA
GGCCCTGTGCCCTAAAGGACACCCCTCGCCCCCATCTTCATGGAGGGGGTCATTTCAGAGCCCTCGGAGC
CAATGAACAGCTCCTCCTCTTGGAGCTGAGATGAGCCCCACGTGGAGCTCGGGACGGATAGTAGACAGCA
ATAACTCGGTGTGTGGCCGCCTGGCAGGTGGAACTTCCTCCCGTTGCGGGGTGGAGTGAGGTTAGTTCTG
TGTGTCTGGTGGGTGGAGTCAGGCTTCTCTTGCTACCTGTGAGCATCCTTCCCAGCAGACATCCTCATCG
GGCTTTGTCCCTCCCCCGCTTCCTCCCTCTGCGGGGAGGACCCGGGACCACAGCTGCTGGCCAGGGTAGA
CTTGGAGCTGTCCTCCAGAGGGGTCACGTGTAGGAGTGAGAAGAAGGAAGATCTTGAGAGCTGCTGAGGG
ACCTTGGAGAGCTCAGGATGGCTCAGACGAGGACACTCGCTTGCCGGGCCTGGGCCTCCTGGGAAGGAGG
GAGCTGCTCAGAATGCCGCATGACAACTGAAGGCAACCTGGAAGGTTCAGGGGCCGCTCTTCCCCCATGT
GCCTGTCACGCTCTGATGCAGTCAAAGGAACGCCTTCCCCTCAGTTGTTTCTAAGAGCAGAGTCTCCCGC
TGCAATCTGGGTGGTAACTGCCAGCCTTGGAGGATCGTGGCCAACGTGGACCTGCCTACGGAGGGTGGGC
TCTGACCCAAGTGGGGCCTCCTTGTCCAGGTCTCACTGCTTTGCACCGTGGTCAGAGGGACTGTCAGCTG
AGCTTGAGCTCCCCTGGAGCCAGCAGGGCTGTGATGGGCGAGTCCCGGAGCCCCACCCAGACCTGAATGC
TTCTGAGAGCAAAGGGAAGGACTGACGAGAGATGTATATTTAATTTTTTAACTGCTGCAAACATTGTACA
TCCAAGAATTCGTTCCGGAGTCGTCGACTCGACAATCAACCTCTGGATTACAAAATTTGTGAAAGATTGA
CTGGTATTCTTAACTATGTTGCTCCTTTTACGCTATGTGGATACGCTGCTTTAATGCCTTTGTATCATGC
TATTGCTTCCCGTATGGCTTTCATTTTCTCCTCCTTGTATAAATCCTGGTTGCTGTCTCTTTATGAGGAG
TTGTGGCCCGTTGTCAGGCAACGTGGCGTGGTGTGCACTGTGTTTGCTGACGCAACCCCCACTGGTTGGG
GCATTGCCACCACCTGTCAGCTCCTTTCCGGGACTTTCGCTTTCCCCCTCCCTATTGCCACGGCGGAACT
CATCGCCGCCTGCCTTGCCCGCTGCTGGACAGGGGCTCGGCTGTTGGGCACTGACAATTCCGTGGTGTTG
TCGGGGAAGCTGACGTCCTTTCCATGGCTGCTCGCCTGTGTTGCCACCTGGATTCTGCGCGGGACGTCCT
TCTGCTACGTCCCTTCGGCCCTCAATCCAGCGGACCTTCCTTCCCGCGGCCTGCTGCCGGCTCTGCGGCC
TCTTCCGCATCTTCGCCTTCGCCCTCAGACGAGTCGGATCTCCCTTTGGGCCGCCTCCCCGCCTGGAATT
AATTCGAGCTCGGTACCTTTAAGACCAATGACTTACAAGGCAGCTGTAGATCTTAGCCACTTTTTAAAAG
AAAAGGGGGGACTGGAAGGGCTACGTAACTCCCAACGAAGACAAGATCTGCTTTTTGCTTGTACTGGGTC
TCTCTGGTTAGACCAGATCTGAGCCTGGGAGCTCTCTGGCTAACTAGGGAACCCACTGCTTAAGCCTCAA
TAAAGCTTGCCTTGAGTGCTTCAAGTAGTGTGTGCCCGTCTGTTGTGTGACTCTGGTAACTAGAGATCCC
TCAGACCCTTTTAGTCAGTGTGGAAAATCTCTAGCAGTAGTAGTTCATGTCATCTTATTATTCAGTATTT
ATAACTTGCAAAGAAATGAATATCAGAGAGTGAGAGGAACTTGTTTATTGCAGCTTATAATGGTTACAAA
TAAAGCAATAGCATCACAAATTTCACAAATAAAGCATTTTTTTCACTGCATTCTAGTTGTGGTTTGTCCA
AACTCATCAATGTATCTTATCATGTCTGGCTCTAGCTATCCCGCCCCTAACTCCGCCCATCCCGCCCCTA
ACTCCGCCCAGTTCCGCCCATTCTCCGCCCCATGGCTGACTAATTTTTTTTATTTATGCAGAGGCCGAGG
CCGCCTCGGCCTCTGAGCTATTCCAGAAGTAGTGAGGAGGCTTTTTTGGAGGCCTAGGGACGTACCCAAT
TCGCCCTATAGTGAGTCGTATTACGCGCGCTCACTGGCCGTCGTTTTACAACGTCGTGACTGGGAAAACC
CTGGCGTTACCCAACTTAATCGCCTTGCAGCACATCCCCCTTTCGCCAGCTGGCGTAATAGCGAAGAGGC
CCGCACCGATCGCCCTTCCCAACAGTTGCGCAGCCTGAATGGCGAATGGG
[124 nt withheld, positions 8591-8714]
C
[91 nt withheld, positions 8716-8806]
A
[49 nt withheld, positions 8808-8856]
CCTTTGACGTTGGAGTCCACGTTCTTT
[37 nt withheld, positions 8884-8920]
ACCCTATCTCGGTCTATTCTTTTGATTTATAAGGGATTTTGCCGATTTCGGCCTATTGGTTAAAAAATGA
GCTGATTTAACAAAAATTTAACGCGAATTTTAACAAAATATTAACGCTTACAATTTAGGTGGCACTTTTC
GGGGAAATGTGCGCGGAACCCCTATTTGTTTATTTTTCTAAATACATTCAAATATGTATCCGCTCATGAG
ACAATAACCCTGATAAATGCTTCAATAATATTGAAAAAGGAAGAGTATGAGTATTCAACATTTCCGTGTC
GCCCTTATTCCCTTTTTTGCGGCATTTTGCCTTCCTGTTTTTGCTCACCCAGAAACGCTGGTGAAAGTAA
AAGATGCTGAAGATCAGTTGGGTGCACGAGTGGGTTACATCGAACTGGATCTCAACAGCGGTAAGATCCT
TGAGAGTTTTCGCCCCGAAGAACGTTTTCCAATGATGAGCACTTTTAAAGTTCTGCTATGTGGCGCGGTA
TTATCCCGTATTGACGCCGGGCAAGAGCAACTCGGTCGCCGCATACACTATTCTCAGAATGACTTGGTTG
AGTACTCACCAGTCACAGAAAAGCATCTTACGGATGGCATGACAGTAAGAGAATTATGCAGTGCTGCCAT
AACCATGAGTGATAACACTGCGGCCAACTTACTTCTGACAACGATCGGAGGACCGAAGGAGCTAACCGCT
TTTTTGCACAACATGGGGGATCATGTAACTCGCCTTGATCGTTGGGAACCGGAGCTGAATGAAGCCATAC
CAAACGACGAGCGTGACACCACGATGCCTGTAGCAATGGCAACAACGTTGCGCAAACTATTAACTGGCGA
ACTACTTACTCTAGCTTCCCGGCAACAATTAATAGACTGGATGGAGGCGGATAAAGTTGCAGGACCACTT
CTGCGCTCGGCCCTTCCGGCTGGCTGGTTTATTGCTGATAAATCTGGAGCCGGTGAGCGTGGGTCTCGCG
GTATCATTGCAGCACTGGGGCCAGATGGTAAGCCCTCCCGTATCGTAGTTATCTACACGACGGGGAGTCA
GGCAACTATGGATGAACGAAATAGACAGATCGCTGAGATAGGTGCCTCACTGATTAAGCATTGGTAACTG
TCAGACCAAGTTTACTCATATATACTTTAGATTGATTTAAAACTTCATTTTTAATTTAAAAGGATCTAGG
TGAAGATCCTTTTTGATAATCTCATGACCAAAATCCCTTAACGTGAGTTTTCGTTCCACTGAGCGTCAGA
CCCCGTAGAAAAGATCAAAGGATCTTCTTGAGATCCTTTTTTTCTGCGCGTAATCTGCTGCTTGCAAACA
AAAAAACCACCGCTACCAGCGGTGGTTTGTTTGCCGGATCAAGAGCTACCAACTCTTTTTCCGAAGGTAA
CTGGCTTCAGCAGAGCGCAGATACCAAATACTGTTCTTCTAGTGTAGCCGTAGTTAGGCCACCACTTCAA
GAACTCTGTAGCACCGCCTACATACCTCGCTCTGCTAATCCTGTTACCAGTGGCTGCTGCCAGTGGCGAT
AAGTCGTGTCTTACCGGGTTGGACTCAAGACGATAGTTACCGGATAAGGCGCAGCGGTCGGGCTGAACGG
GGGGTTCGTGCACACAGCCCAGCTTGGAGCGAACGACCTACACCGAACTGAGATACCTACAGCGTGAGCT
ATGAGAAAGCGCCACGCTTCCCGAAGGGAGAAAGGCGGACAGGTATCCGGTAAGCGGCAGGGTCGGAACA
GGAGAGCGCACGAGGGAGCTTCCAGGGGGAAACGCCTGGTATCTTTATAGTCCTGTCGGGTTTCGCCACC
TCTCACTTGAGCGTCGATTTTTGTGATGCTCGTCAGGGGGGCGGAGCCTATGGAAAAACGCCAGCAACGC
GGCCTTTTTACGGTTCCTGGCCTTTTGCTGGCCTTTTGCTCACATGTTCTTTCCTGCGTTATCCCCTGAT
TCTGTGGATAACCGTATTACCGCCTTTGAGTGAGCTGATACCGCTCGCCGCAGCCGAACGACCGAGCGCA
GCGAGTCAGTGAGCGAGGAAGCGGAAGAGCGCCCAATACGCAAACCGCCTCTCCCCGCGCGTTGGCCGAT
TCATTAATGCAGCTGGCACGACAGGTTTCCCGACTGGAAAGCGGGCAGTGAGCGCAACGCAATTAATGTG
AGTTAGCTCACTCATTAGGCACCCCAGGCTTTACACTTTATGCTTCCGGCTCGTATGTTGTGTGGAATTG
TGAGCGGATAACAATTTCACACAGGAAACAGCTATGACCATGATTACGCCAAGCGCGCAATTAACCCTCA
CTAAAGGGAACAAAAGCTGGAGCTGCAAGCTTAA
Features (pLannotate 1.2.2; 26 found; start..end, strand, type, name):
      1..227     +  promoter       RSV promoter: Rous sarcoma virus enhancer/promoter
    228..408     +  LTR            5' LTR (truncated): truncated 5' long terminal repeat (LTR) from HIV-1
    455..580     +  misc_feature   HIV-1 Ψ: packaging signal of human immunodeficiency virus type 1
    564..927     +  CDS            HIV-1 gag (fragment): gag protein from human immunodeficiency virus 1; gag
   1073..1306    +  misc_feature   RRE: The Rev response element (RRE) of HIV-1 allows for Rev-dependent mRNA export from the nucleus to the cytoplasm.
   1683..1783    +  CDS            Rev (fragment): human immunodeficiency virus 1 (HIV-1) Rev protein; rev; enhances nuclear export of unspliced and incompletely spliced viral mRNAs
   1833..1950    +  misc_feature   cPPT/CTS: central polypurine tract and central termination sequence of HIV-1
   2015..3226    +  promoter       UbC promoter: human ubiquitin C promoter
   3433..3452    -  promoter       chicken β-actin promoter (fragment): contains a 21-bp deletion relative to the standard chicken β-actin promoter
   3686..3738    +  CDS            T2A (fragment): 2A peptide from Thosea asigna virus capsid protein Eukaryotic ribosomes fail to insert a peptide bond between the Gly and Pro residues, yielding separate polypeptides.
   7104..7692    +  misc_feature   WPRE: woodchuck hepatitis virus posttranscriptional regulatory element
   7713..7850    +  CDS            nef (fragment): NEF_HV1LA - Experimental evidence at protein level: Swiss-Prot protein existence level 1. Extracellular Nef protein targets CD4(+) T-lymphocytes for apoptosis by interacting with CXCR4 surface receptors. From Human immunodeficiency virus type 1 group M subtype B (isolate Lai) (HIV-1).
   7836..8016    +  LTR            5' LTR (truncated): truncated 5' long terminal repeat (LTR) from HIV-1
   8088..8209    +  polyA_signal   SV40 poly(A) signal: SV40 polyadenylation signal
   8249..8384    +  rep_origin     SV40 ori: SV40 origin of replication
   8405..8423    -  promoter       T7 promoter: promoter for bacteriophage T7 RNA polymerase
   8431..8586    +  CDS            lacZα (fragment): LacZα fragment of β-galactosidase; lacZ fragment
   8591..9019    +  rep_origin     f1 ori (sequence partly withheld): f1 bacteriophage origin of replication; arrow indicates direction of (+) strand synthesis
   9072..9176    +  promoter       AmpR promoter: bla
   9177..10037   +  CDS            AmpR: β-lactamase; bla; confers resistance to ampicillin, carbenicillin, and related antibiotics
  10208..10796   +  rep_origin     ori: high-copy-number ColE1/pMB1/pBR322/pUC origin of replication
  10979..11071   +  CDS            lacI (fragment): lac repressor; lacI; The lac repressor binds to the lac operator to inhibit transcription in E. coli. This inhibition can be relieved by adding lactose or isopropyl-β-D-thiogalactopyranoside (IPTG).
  11084..11105   +  protein_bind   CAP binding site: CAP binding activates transcription in the presence of cAMP. E. coli catabolite activator protein
  11120..11150   +  promoter       lac promoter: promoter for the E. coli lac operon
  11154..11176   +  protein_bind   lac operator (fragment): The lac repressor binds to the lac operator to inhibit transcription in E. coli. This inhibition can be relieved by adding lactose or isopropyl-β-D-thiogalactopyranoside (IPTG). lac repressor encoded by lacI
  11219..11237   +  promoter       T3 promoter: promoter for bacteriophage T3 RNA polymerase
