[The description below was written by a language model from this plasmid's Addgene catalogue record and pLannotate feature annotations shown in this document.]
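Description:
pUltra-Exon1Q23-Myc-B is a lentiviral mammalian expression plasmid of about 11.3 kb, built on the pUltra backbone. It delivers a wild-type, N-terminal fragment of human huntingtin (HTT exon 1 with a 23-glutamine tract) carrying a C-terminal Myc tag. In bacteria it is maintained through a high-copy ColE1/pUC-type origin and selected with ampicillin (β-lactamase). The backbone also contains an f1 origin, an SV40 origin, and remnants of a lac/lacZα cloning region flanked by T7 and T3 promoters.

The viral portion has a typical third-generation layout. An RSV promoter replaces the native U3 to drive a truncated HIV-1 5' LTR, followed by the Ψ packaging signal with a gag fragment, the Rev response element for nuclear export of the genomic RNA, and the cPPT/CTS. A truncated 3' LTR and an SV40 polyadenylation signal close the unit. Between these elements, the human ubiquitin C promoter drives the payload and a WPRE lies downstream to enhance transcript expression.

The annotation tool did not label the HTT coding sequence, the Myc tag or the 3'UTR. The roughly 3.4 kb unannotated stretch between a partial T2A match and the WPRE presumably contains much of the insert, but the feature table does not confirm this. No fluorescent reporter is annotated.

The record is inconsistent about the untranslated region. The purpose field describes a partial long HTT 3'UTR, while the mutation field mentions a short 3'UTR and a "mutant" fragment despite the 23-glutamine length. The construct belongs to a study comparing how HTT mRNA 3'UTR variants affect translation and cellular toxicity, where a Q23 version would plausibly serve as the non-expanded control.
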