Addgene plasmid #110488: pUltra-Exon1Q23-Myc-B
Purpose: Lentiviral vector to express wild-type N terminal HTT gene with partial long 3'UTR in mammalian cells (encodes Myc-tagged wild-type huntingtin exon1 fragment with 23 repeats of Q)
Depositing lab: Baoji Xu. Depositing organization: UF Scripps Biomedical Research. Publication: Distinct cellular toxicity of two mutant huntingtin mRNA variants due to translation regulation. Xu H, An JJ, Xu B. PLoS One. 2017 May 11;12(5):e0177610. doi: 10.1371/journal.pone.0177610. eCollection 2017. PubMed 28494017.
Backbone
  Vector backbone: pUltra
  Backbone manufacturer: Malcolm Moore, Addgene plasmid #24129
  Vector type: Mammalian Expression, Lentiviral
Growth in bacteria
  Bacterial resistance: Ampicillin, 100 μg/mL
  Growth temperature: 37°C
  Growth strain: NEB Stable
  Copy number: High Copy
Gene/Insert
  Gene/Insert name: Homo sapiens huntingtin (alt name: NM_002111)
  Species: H. sapiens (human)
  Mutation: short 3'UTR mutant huntingtin exon1 fragment with 23 repeats of Q
  Entrez Gene: HTT (a.k.a. HD, IT15, LOMARS)
  Promoter: UbC
  Tag / fusion protein: Myc (C terminal on insert)
  Cloning method: Restriction Enzyme; 5′ cloning site Unknown (unknown if destroyed); 3′ cloning site Unknown (unknown if destroyed)
Terms and licenses: Academic/Nonprofit Terms; Industry Terms: Not Available to Industry
How to cite: pUltra-Exon1Q23-Myc-B was a gift from Baoji Xu (Addgene plasmid # 110488 ; http://n2t.net/addgene:110488 ; RRID:Addgene_110488)
